Addgene plasmid #201296: PROM_3
Purpose: D3: Promoter of TraesCS3A02G510700 as Golden Gate compatible MoClo PROM part
Depositing lab: Benjamin Schwessinger. Depositing organization: Australian National University.
Backbone
  Vector backbone: Twist Bioscience Chloramphenicol vector
  Vector type: Plant Expression
Growth in bacteria
  Bacterial resistance: Chloramphenicol, 25 μg/mL
  Growth temperature: 37°C
  Growth strain: DH5alpha
  Copy number: High Copy
Gene/Insert
  Gene/Insert name: D3: Promoter of TraesCS3A02G510700
  Species: Triticum aestivum
  Mutation: removal of BsaI and BpiI sites
  Cloning method: Restriction Enzyme; 5′ cloning site unknown (unknown if destroyed)
Terms and licenses: Academic/Nonprofit Terms; Industry Terms: Not Available to Industry
How to cite: PROM_3 was a gift from Benjamin Schwessinger (Addgene plasmid # 201296 ; http://n2t.net/addgene:201296 ; RRID:Addgene_201296)
