[The description below was written by a language model from this plasmid's Addgene catalogue record and pLannotate feature annotations shown in this document.]
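Description:
PROM_3 is a small (about 2.8 kb) Golden Gate/MoClo part plasmid that carries a wheat promoter as a standardised "PROM" module for assembling plant expression constructs. It is built on a commercial chloramphenicol-resistance synthesis vector and is propagated in E. coli. The annotated backbone consists of a high-copy ColE1/pUC-type origin of replication, a chloramphenicol acetyltransferase (cat) gene driven by its own cat promoter and followed by a lambda t0 terminator, and a short residual fragment of lacZα. There are no plant selection markers, T-DNA borders or reporter genes, so although it is catalogued as a plant expression vector, it serves as a storage and donor plasmid rather than as a construct delivered directly to plants.

The insert, designated D3, is the promoter region of the Triticum aestivum gene TraesCS3A02G510700. It has been "domesticated" by removing internal BsaI and BpiI recognition sites, the Type IIS enzymes used in MoClo cloning. This lets the part be released intact and ligated in a defined order with 5′ UTR, coding sequence and terminator modules into a transcription unit. The automated feature table annotates only backbone elements. The promoter itself is not annotated and presumably lies in the roughly 1 kb unannotated region upstream of the origin, but its exact boundaries, length and flanking fusion overhangs are not given in the record. The record also does not describe the expression pattern or strength of this promoter. Its stated purpose is simply to provide a reusable promoter part for modular assembly of plant, presumably wheat-oriented, expression constructs.
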