Features (pLannotate 1.2.2; 5 found; start..end, strand, type, name):
   1079..1667    -  rep_origin     ori: high-copy-number ColE1/pMB1/pBR322/pUC origin of replication
   1800..1894    -  terminator     lambda t0 terminator: transcription terminator from phage lambda
   1918..2574    -  CDS            cat: CAT_ECOLX - Experimental evidence at protein level: Swiss-Prot protein existence level 1. This enzyme is an effector of chloramphenicol resistance in bacteria. From Escherichia coli. This protein is used as a marker in many commonly used cloning vectors, such as pACYC184.
   2575..2677    -  promoter       cat promoter: promoter of the E. coli cat gene encoding chloramphenicol acetyltransferase
   2752..2795    -  CDS            lacZα (fragment): LacZα fragment of β-galactosidase; lacZ fragment
>Addgene plasmid #201296 | PROM_3 | addgene full sequence | sequence record 409521 | Addgene NGS Result
CTCTGTGGTCTCAGGAGTTTTGGCTAAGCATGCATGCACTGCAATTAATCCAAATTAATGCATGAGCTTA
ATTGGGGTAGTTTTATAAAGTACGAGATATATTCCTTTACTAATAAAATGCCTTGGTTGATGAGATTTGA
GATTTGAAGCTTATAAAGCGAAAAGGAGGGAGTAGTACAAAATTGAGTCACTTATTTTGGGCCGGAGGAA
GTATTTCTTTAGAGAGGAATTACTTTCAGGTAGATGCACGTACGTCCACATGAGCTAGCGACACGTACGT
ATTGCTTAGTTACAAGTTAATTAGTCGTGTCGAAAATTCCGTAGCCGTTCCAGGCACAAAAAATAAAAAA
TAAATCCTTAGCCGTGTTGCACCGACCGGCCGGCCGACGCGGTTAAGCTAGAATGCAAACGAACTCGGTC
GTCCTCGAGTAGTTTTCGTTTCTACTGGAAATCCAGTGGCGTGCGTGTCGTTTTCTATCTGAAGAAGAAA
ACGCGAGGGCGATTGATCGAGCCACATCTAGTCTACGAAAGCGAAATATATCTGCGATCGGTCGGTATCG
ATATGAACAAGGCTCAATAATTGCTTGAAAATTGAGAACGCGTAAGAGGAAGGCGCGCACGTACGTGCGA
GCTGCATGTTGCGCCCGTACACAGATCCTCCTATATAAAGAGACATGCATGCCCTCATGTCAAGCACATA
TCACAAACACACAAACACAGATCATCATCCTCCATTCCTCATGTATAGACAAGGCAAGGCACGAGTTTAG
TTCGCACACCGAGGTACTCCATTGCTAGCTCGGAAAGCTAATTTGTGAATGCGAGACCACGAAGAGGCTA
GGTGGAGGCTCAGTGATGATAAGTCTGCGATGGTGGATGCATGTGTCATGGTCATAGCTGTTTCCTGTGT
GAAATTGTTATCCGCTCAGAGGGCACAATCCTATTCCGCGCTATCCGACAATCTCCAAGACATTAGGTGG
AGTTCAGTTCGGCGTATGGCATATGTCGCTGGAAAGAACATGTGAGCAAAAGGCCAGCAAAAGGCCAGGA
ACCGTAAAAAGGCCGCGTTGCTGGCGTTTTTCCATAGGCTCCGCCCCCCTGACGAGCATCACAAAAATCG
ACGCTCAAGTCAGAGGTGGCGAAACCCGACAGGACTATAAAGATACCAGGCGTTTCCCCCTGGAAGCTCC
CTCGTGCGCTCTCCTGTTCCGACCCTGCCGCTTACCGGATACCTGTCCGCCTTTCTCCCTTCGGGAAGCG
TGGCGCTTTCTCATAGCTCACGCTGTAGGTATCTCAGTTCGGTGTAGGTCGTTCGCTCCAAGCTGGGCTG
TGTGCACGAACCCCCCGTTCAGCCCGACCGCTGCGCCTTATCCGGTAACTATCGTCTTGAGTCCAACCCG
GTAAGACACGACTTATCGCCACTGGCAGCAGCCACTGGTAACAGGATTAGCAGAGCGAGGTATGTAGGCG
GTGCTACAGAGTTCTTGAAGTGGTGGCCTAACTACGGCTACACTAGAAGAACAGTATTTGGTATCTGCGC
TCTGCTGAAGCCAGTTACCTTCGGAAAAAGAGTTGGTAGCTCTTGATCCGGCAAACAAACCACCGCTGGT
AGCGGTGGTTTTTTTGTTTGCAAGCAGCAGATTACGCGCAGAAAAAAAGGATCTCAAGAAGATCCTTTGA
TCTTTTCTACGGGGTCTGACGCTCTATTCAACAAAGCCGCCGTCCCGTCAAGTCAGCGTAAATGGGTAGG
GGGCTTCAAATCGTCCCCCCATACGATATAAGTTGTTACTAGTGCTTGGATTCTCACCAATAAAAAACGC
CCGGCGGCAACCGAGCGTTCTGAACAAATCCAGATGGAGTTCTGAGGTCATTACTGGATCTATCAACAGG
AGTCCAAGCGAGCTCGATATCAAATTACGCCCCGCCCTGCCACTCATCGCAGTACTGTTGTAATTCATTA
AGCATTCTGCCGACATGGAAGCCATCACAAACGGCATGATGAACCTGAATCGCCAGCGGCATCAGCACCT
TGTCGCCTTGCGTATAATATTTGCCCATGGTGAAAACGGGGGCGAAGAAGTTGTCCATATTGGCCACGTT
TAAATCAAAACTGGTGAAACTCACCCAGGGATTGGCTGAGACGAAAAACATATTCTCAATAAACCCTTTA
GGGAAATAGGCCAGGTTTTCACCGTAACACGCCACATCTTGCGAATATATGTGTAGAAACTGCCGGAAAT
CGTCGTGGTATTCACTCCAGAGCGATGAAAACGTTTCAGTTTGCTCATGGAAAACGGTGTAACAAGGGTG
AACACTATCCCATATCACCAGCTCACCGTCTTTCATTGCCATACGAAATTCCGGATGAGCATTCATCAGG
CGGGCAAGAATGTGAATAAAGGCCGGATAAAACTTGTGCTTATTTTTCTTTACGGTCTTTAAAAAGGCCG
TAATATCCAGCTGAACGGTCTGGTTATAGGTACATTGAGCAACTGACTGAAATGCCTCAAAATGTTCTTT
ACGATGCCATTGGGATATATCAACGGTGGTATATCCAGTGATTTTTTTCTCCATTTTAGCTTCCTTAGCT
CCTGAAAATCTCGATAACTCAAAAAATACGCCCGGTAGTGATCTTATTTCATTATGGTGAAAGTTGGAAC
CTCTTACGTGCCGATCAACGTCTCATTGATACCTGAAACAAAACCCATCGTACGGCCAAGGAAGTCTCCA
ATAACTGTGATCCACCACAAGCGCCAGGGTTTTCCCAGTCACGACGTTGTAAAACGACGGCCAGTCATGC
ATAATCCGCACGCATCTGGAATAAGGAAGTGCCATTCCGCCTGACCT
